LOCUS       Exported 3908 bp ds-DNA circular SYN 12-MAY-2021
DEFINITION  full length coding sequence for zebrafish fli1a gene in gateway
            middle entry vector.
ACCESSION   .
VERSION     .
KEYWORDS    375 pME-fli1a
SOURCE      synthetic DNA construct
  ORGANISM  synthetic DNA construct
REFERENCE   1 (bases 1 to 3908)
  AUTHORS   Moore JC, Sheppard S, Shestopalov IA, Chen JK, Lawson N
  TITLE     Post-transcriptional mechanisms contribute to Etv2 repression during
            vascular development.
  JOURNAL   Dev Biol. 2013 Sep 11. pii: S0012-1606(13)00470-3. doi:
            10.1016/j.ydbio.2013.08.028.
  PUBMED    24036310
REFERENCE   2 (bases 1 to 3908)
  AUTHORS   .
  TITLE     Direct Submission
  JOURNAL   Exported May 12, 2021 from SnapGene Server 1.1.58
            http://www.snapgene.com
FEATURES             Location/Qualifiers
     source          1..3908
                     /organism="synthetic DNA construct"
                     /mol_type="other DNA"
     primer_bind     92..109
                     /label=L4440
                     /note="L4440 vector, forward primer"
     terminator      268..295
                     /label=rrnB T2 terminator
                     /note="transcription terminator T2 from the E. coli rrnB
                     gene"
     terminator      387..473
                     /gene="Escherichia coli rrnB"
                     /label=rrnB T1 terminator
                     /note="transcription terminator T1 from the E. coli rrnB
                     gene"
     primer_bind     522..544
                     /label=M13/pUC Forward
                     /note="In lacZ gene"
     primer_bind     536..553
                     /label=M13 Forward
                     /note="In lacZ gene. Also called M13-F20 or M13 (-21)
                     Forward"
     primer_bind     537..553
                     /label=M13 fwd
                     /note="common sequencing primer, one of multiple similar
                     variants"
     protein_bind    569..668
                     /gene="mutant version of attL"
                     /label=attL1
                     /bound_moiety="LR Clonase(TM)"
                     /note="recombination site for the Gateway(R) LR reaction"
     protein_bind    complement(2033..2132)
                     /gene="mutant version of attL"
                     /label=attL2
                     /bound_moiety="LR Clonase(TM)"
                     /note="recombination site for the Gateway(R) LR reaction"
     primer_bind     complement(2149..2168)
                     /label=T7
                     /note="T7 promoter, forward primer"
     promoter        complement(2150..2168)
                     /label=T7 promoter
                     /note="promoter for bacteriophage T7 RNA polymerase"
     primer_bind     complement(2173..2189)
                     /label=M13 rev
                     /note="common sequencing primer, one of multiple similar
                     variants"
     primer_bind     complement(2173..2189)
                     /label=M13 Reverse
                     /note="In lacZ gene. Also called M13-rev"
     primer_bind     complement(2291..2310)
                     /label=pENTR-R
                     /note="pENTR vectors, reverse primer"
     CDS             2302..3111
                     /codon_start=1
                     /gene="aph(3')-Ia"
                     /product="aminoglycoside phosphotransferase"
                     /label=KanR
                     /note="confers resistance to kanamycin in bacteria or G418
                     (Geneticin(R)) in eukaryotes"
                     /translation="MSHIQRETSRPRLNSNMDADLYGYKWARDNVGQSGATIYRLYGKP
                     DAPELFLKHGKGSVANDVTDEMVRLNWLTEFMPLPTIKHFIRTPDDAWLLTTAIPGKTA
                     FQVLEEYPDSGENIVDALAVFLRRLHSIPVCNCPFNSDRVFRLAQAQSRMNNGLVDASD
                     FDDERNGWPVEQVWKEMHKLLPFSPDSVVTHGDFSLDNLIFDEGKLIGCIDVGRVGIAD
                     RYQDLAILWNCLGEFSPSLQKRLFQKYGIDNPDMNKLQFHLMLDEFF"
     primer_bind     complement(2369..2388)
                     /label=Kan-R
                     /note="Kanamycin resistance gene, reverse primer"
     rep_origin      3258..3846
                     /direction=RIGHT
                     /label=ori
                     /note="high-copy-number ColE1/pMB1/pBR322/pUC origin of
                     replication"
     primer_bind     3747..3766
                     /label=pBR322ori-F
                     /note="pBR322 origin, forward primer"
ORIGIN
        1 ctttcctgcg ttatcccctg attctgtgga taaccgtatt accgcctttg agtgagctga
       61 taccgctcgc cgcagccgaa cgaccgagcg cagcgagtca gtgagcgagg aagcggaaga
      121 gcgcccaata cgcaaaccgc ctctccccgc gcgttggccg attcattaat gcagctggca
      181 cgacaggttt cccgactgga aagcgggcag tgagcgcaac gcaattaata cgcgtaccgc
      241 tagccaggaa gagtttgtag aaacgcaaaa aggccatccg tcaggatggc cttctgctta
      301 gtttgatgcc tggcagttta tggcgggcgt cctgcccgcc accctccggg ccgttgcttc
      361 acaacgttca aatccgctcc cggcggattt gtcctactca ggagagcgtt caccgacaaa
      421 caacagataa aacgaaaggc ccagtcttcc gactgagcct ttcgttttat ttgatgcctg
      481 gcagttccct actctcgcgt taacgctagc atggatgttt tcccagtcac gacgttgtaa
      541 aacgacggcc agtcttaagc tcgggcccca aataatgatt ttattttgac tgatagtgac
      601 ctgttcgttg caacacattg atgagcaatg cttttttata atgccaactt tgtacaaaaa
      661 agcaggcttg cgcaaaatgg acggaactat taaggaggcg ctgtcagtgg tgagtgaaga
      721 ccagtctctg ttcgagcctc catacgccgc tgctgctcct ttacccaaga cagacatgac
      781 tgcgtccggg actcaggatt acggccagac gcacaaaatc aaccccattc cccctcagca
      841 agagtggatt aatcagccgg tgcgggtgaa cgtcaagcga gagtatgacc acatcaacgg
      901 atccagagag tcgccggtgg actgcagcgt ggggaaatgc aataaaatgg tgggcgggac
      961 cgaagcgtct cagatgaact atactggcta catggatgag aaatgtgctc cgcctccaaa
     1021 catgacgacc aatgagagga gagtcatcgt ccccgcagac ccgtctctgt ggtctccgga
     1081 tcacgtgcgg cagtggttag actgggccat taaggagtac ggtcttcagg agatcgacac
     1141 ggccatgttt cacagcacag atggaaaaga gctctgcaag atgagcaaag acgacttcct
     1201 gagactcacc agcgtttata acaccgaggt ccttctctca catctcaatt acctcaggga
     1261 aagtagctca tcgatatcat acaacacgcc atctcacgct gaccagtccc ctcgcctggc
     1321 tgcaaaagac gatgcgtctt atgatgctgt acggaggacg ggctggtcga acaacatgca
     1381 cagcggaaaa ggctctccaa cagtggtctc tcagagcgtg tccaaaaacc cggatcagcc
     1441 tcgtcctcag ccagatcctt atcagatatt aggacccacc agcagtcgac ttgctaaccc
     1501 aggctcaggt cagatccagc tgtggcagtt cctgctggag ctcctgtccg acagcgccaa
     1561 cgccggctgc atcacctggg aaggaaccaa cggagagttc aagatgacgg acccagacga
     1621 ggtggcacgg cgctggggcg aacgcaagag caaacccaac atgaactacg acaagctgag
     1681 ccgagccctg cgctactact acgacaagaa catcatgacc aaagtgcacg gcaagcgcta
     1741 cgcctacaag ttcgacttcc acggcatcgc ccaggccctg caaccccatc ccaccgagtc
     1801 caccatgtac aagtacccaa gcgagctgcc gtacgtgcct agctatcacg cccaccagca
     1861 gaaggtcaac ttcgtctctc ctcaccctcc gtcaatgccc gtcacctcct ccaacttctt
     1921 cggtcccaca accccatact ggagctcccc accaggaggt atttacccca atcccagcgt
     1981 cccacgccat gccaattcac acgtgccttc acaccttggt agttactact aaacccagct
     2041 ttcttgtaca aagttggcat tataagaaag cattgcttat caatttgttg caacgaacag
     2101 gtcactatca gtcaaaataa aatcattatt tgccatccag ctgatatccc ctatagtgag
     2161 tcgtattaca tggtcatagc tgtttcctgg cagctctggc ccgtgtctca aaatctctga
     2221 tgttacattg cacaagataa aataatatca tcatgaacaa taaaactgtc tgcttacata
     2281 aacagtaata caaggggtgt tatgagccat attcaacggg aaacgtcgag gccgcgatta
     2341 aattccaaca tggatgctga tttatatggg tataaatggg ctcgcgataa tgtcgggcaa
     2401 tcaggtgcga caatctatcg cttgtatggg aagcccgatg cgccagagtt gtttctgaaa
     2461 catggcaaag gtagcgttgc caatgatgtt acagatgaga tggtcagact aaactggctg
     2521 acggaattta tgcctcttcc gaccatcaag cattttatcc gtactcctga tgatgcatgg
     2581 ttactcacca ctgcgatccc cggaaaaaca gcattccagg tattagaaga atatcctgat
     2641 tcaggtgaaa atattgttga tgcgctggca gtgttcctgc gccggttgca ttcgattcct
     2701 gtttgtaatt gtccttttaa cagcgatcgc gtatttcgtc tcgctcaggc gcaatcacga
     2761 atgaataacg gtttggttga tgcgagtgat tttgatgacg agcgtaatgg ctggcctgtt
     2821 gaacaagtct ggaaagaaat gcataaactt ttgccattct caccggattc agtcgtcact
     2881 catggtgatt tctcacttga taaccttatt tttgacgagg ggaaattaat aggttgtatt
     2941 gatgttggac gagtcggaat cgcagaccga taccaggatc ttgccatcct atggaactgc
     3001 ctcggtgagt tttctccttc attacagaaa cggctttttc aaaaatatgg tattgataat
     3061 cctgatatga ataaattgca gtttcatttg atgctcgatg agtttttcta atcagaattg
     3121 gttaattggt tgtaacactg gcagagcatt acgctgactt gacgggacgg cgcaagctca
     3181 tgaccaaaat cccttaacgt gagttacgcg tcgttccact gagcgtcaga ccccgtagaa
     3241 aagatcaaag gatcttcttg agatcctttt tttctgcgcg taatctgctg cttgcaaaca
     3301 aaaaaaccac cgctaccagc ggtggtttgt ttgccggatc aagagctacc aactcttttt
     3361 ccgaaggtaa ctggcttcag cagagcgcag ataccaaata ctgttcttct agtgtagccg
     3421 tagttaggcc accacttcaa gaactctgta gcaccgccta catacctcgc tctgctaatc
     3481 ctgttaccag tggctgctgc cagtggcgat aagtcgtgtc ttaccgggtt ggactcaaga
     3541 cgatagttac cggataaggc gcagcggtcg ggctgaacgg ggggttcgtg cacacagccc
     3601 agcttggagc gaacgaccta caccgaactg agatacctac agcgtgagct atgagaaagc
     3661 gccacgcttc ccgaagggag aaaggcggac aggtatccgg taagcggcag ggtcggaaca
     3721 ggagagcgca cgagggagct tccaggggga aacgcctggt atctttatag tcctgtcggg
     3781 tttcgccacc tctgacttga gcgtcgattt ttgtgatgct cgtcaggggg gcggagccta
     3841 tggaaaaacg ccagcaacgc ggccttttta cggttcctgg ccttttgctg gccttttgct
     3901 cacatgtt
//
