[The description below was written by a language model from this plasmid's Addgene catalogue record and the feature table of its GenBank file.]
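Description:
375 pME-fli1a is a Gateway middle entry clone built on the pDONR221 backbone. It carries the full-length coding sequence of zebrafish (Danio rerio) fli1a, friend leukemia integration 1a. The plasmid is a 3,908 bp circular construct maintained in E. coli. Replication depends on a high-copy ColE1/pUC-type origin, and selection on a kanamycin resistance gene encoding aminoglycoside phosphotransferase. The catalogue entry itself lists copy number as unknown.

The roughly 1.4 kb insert is not annotated as a separate feature in the sequence record. It lies in the interval between the attL1 and attL2 recombination sites, which are what a BP reaction into pDONR221 leaves behind. These sites are substrates for LR Clonase, so the fli1a open reading frame can be moved directionally into attR-containing destination vectors. As a "middle" entry clone, it can also be combined with 5' and 3' entry elements, such as a promoter and a tag or polyadenylation signal, in multisite Gateway assemblies. The entry vector has no eukaryotic promoter driving the insert, so expression depends on the destination context. A T7 promoter sits just outside attL2 and points back toward the insert. The rrnB T1 and T2 terminators lie upstream of attL1 and insulate the cassette from read-through transcription in bacteria. M13 forward and reverse primer sites flank the att sites and allow the insert to be sequenced.

The record supports its use as a modular source of the fli1a coding sequence for building zebrafish expression constructs. It was deposited in connection with a study of Etv2 regulation during vascular development.
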