Addgene plasmid #49001: 375 pME-fli1a
Purpose: full length coding sequence for zebrafish fli1a gene in gateway middle entry vector
Depositing lab: Nathan Lawson. Depositing organization: University of Massachusetts, Worcester. Publication: Post-transcriptional mechanisms contribute to Etv2 repression during vascular development. Moore JC, Sheppard S, Shestopalov IA, Chen JK, Lawson N. Dev Biol. 2013 Sep 11. pii: S0012-1606(13)00470-3. doi: 10.1016/j.ydbio.2013.08.028. PubMed 24036310.
Backbone
  Vector backbone: pdonr221
  Backbone manufacturer: invitrogen
  Backbone size w/o insert (bp): 2617
  Total vector size (bp): 3908
  Vector type: gateway middle entry
Growth in bacteria
  Bacterial resistance: Kanamycin, 50 μg/mL
  Growth temperature: 37°C
  Growth strain: Top10
  Copy number: Unknown
Gene/Insert
  Gene/Insert name: friend leukemia integration 1a (alt name: fli1a)
  Species: D. rerio (zebrafish)
  Insert size (bp): 1391
  Entrez Gene: fli1 (a.k.a. cb855, fli, fli-1, fli1a, wu:fc45b11)
  Cloning method: Gateway Cloning
  Sequencing primers: 5′ m13F; 3′ m13R
Terms and licenses: Academic/Nonprofit Terms; Industry Terms: Not Available to Industry
How to cite: 375 pME-fli1a was a gift from Nathan Lawson (Addgene plasmid # 49001 ; http://n2t.net/addgene:49001 ; RRID:Addgene_49001)
