>Addgene plasmid #49001 | 375 pME-fli1a | addgene partial sequence | sequence record 73194 | M13pUC-fwd 5'-CCCAGTCACGACGTTGTAAAACG-3'
GGCCCAATATGATTTTATTTTGACTGATAGTGACCTGTTCGTTGCAACAAATTGATGAGCAATGCTTTTT
TATAATGCCAACTTTGTACAAAAAAGCAGGCTTGCGCAAAATGGACGGAACTATTAAGGAGGCGCTGTCA
GTGGTGAGTGAAGACCAGTCTCTGTTCGAGCCTCCATACGCCGCTGCTGCTCCTTTACCCAAGACAGACA
TGACTGCGTCCGGGACTCAGGATTACGGCCAGACGCACAAAATCAACCCCATTCCCCCTCAGCAAGAGTG
GATTAATCAGCCGGTGCGGGTGAACGTCAAGCGAGAGTATGACCACATCAACGGATCCAGAGAGTCGCCG
GTGGACTGCAGCGTGGGGAAATGCAATAAAATGGTGGGCGGGACCGAAGCGTCTCAGATGAACTATACTG
GCTACATGGATGAGAAATGTGCTCCGCCTCCAAACATGACGACCAATGAGAGGAGAGTCATCGTCCCCGC
AGACCCGTCTCTGTGGTCTCCGGATCACGTGCGGCAGTGGTTAGACTGGGCCATTAAGGAGTACGGTCTT
CAGGAGATCGACACGGCCATGTTTCACAGCACAGATGGAAAAGAGCTCTGCAAGATGAGCAAAGACGACT
TCCTGAGACTCACCAGCGTTTATAACACCGAGGTCCTTCTCTCACATCTCAATTACCTCAGGGAAAGTAG
CTCATCGATATCATACAACACGCCATCTCACGCTGACCAGTCCCCTCGCCTGGCTGCAAAAGACGATGCG
TCTTATGATGCTGTACGGAGGACGGGCTGGTCGAACAACATGCACAGCGGAAAAGGCTCTCCAACAGTGG
TCTCTCAGAGCGTGTCCAAAAACCCGGATCAGCCTCGTCCTCAGCCAGATCCTTATCAGATATTAGGACC
CACCAGCAGTCGACTTGCTAACCCAGGCTCAGGTCAAATC
